Addgene plasmid #131695: pCDEF3-muSOX
Purpose: expresses muSOX in mammalian cells
Depositing lab: Britt Glaunsinger. Publication: Xrn1 activity broadly represses RNA polymerase II occupancy at mammalian but not viral promoters during herpesvirus infection. Hartenian EN, Glaunsinger BA. bioRxiv 585984 10.1101/585984.
Backbone
  Vector backbone: pCDEF3
  Vector type: Mammalian Expression
Growth in bacteria
  Bacterial resistance: Ampicillin, 100 μg/mL
  Growth temperature: 37°C
  Growth strain: DH5alpha
  Copy number: Unknown
Gene/Insert
  Gene/Insert name: muSOX (alt name: mORF37)
  Species: MHV68
  Insert size (bp): 1461
  Entrez Gene: GAMMAHV.ORF37
  Promoter: CMV
  Cloning method: Unknown
  Sequencing primers: 5′ CGCAAATGGGCGGTAGGCGTG; 3′ gcgatgcaatttcctcattt
Resource information
  A portion of this plasmid was derived from a plasmid made by: Glaunsinger Lab
Terms and licenses: Academic/Nonprofit Terms; Industry Terms: Not Available to Industry
Depositor comments: Please visit https://www.biorxiv.org/content/10.1101/585984v1 for bioRxiv preprint.
How to cite: pCDEF3-muSOX was a gift from Britt Glaunsinger (Addgene plasmid # 131695 ; http://n2t.net/addgene:131695 ; RRID:Addgene_131695)
