[The description below was written by a language model from this plasmid's Addgene catalogue record and pLannotate feature annotations shown in this document.]
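Description:
pCDEF3-muSOX is a mammalian expression plasmid (6,571 nt in the sequenced record) carrying muSOX, also called mORF37, the ORF37 gene of murine gammaherpesvirus 68 (MHV68). It is propagated in E. coli through a high-copy ColE1/pUC-type origin and selected with ampicillin via the β-lactamase gene and its native promoter. An f1 phage origin is also present. A second marker cassette places the Sh ble gene (bleomycin/phleomycin/Zeocin resistance) under tandem SV40 early and EM7 promoters with an SV40 polyadenylation signal. This arrangement allows selection in both mammalian cells and bacteria, although the catalogue lists only ampicillin.

The expression cassette consists of the human CMV immediate-early enhancer and promoter followed by a bovine growth hormone polyadenylation signal, consistent with the CMV promoter stated in the catalogue. The software did not annotate the muSOX coding sequence itself. The unannotated interval between the promoter region and the bGH signal is large enough to hold the recorded 1,461 bp insert, and that is presumably where it lies. Immediately downstream of the CMV promoter, the table shows two short hits to tet operator-containing promoters and a TRE3GV fragment. These suggest tet operator sequences that could make the promoter repressible by Tet repressor, but the record does not describe the plasmid as inducible. A short Twin-Strep-tag fragment just upstream of the insert region hints at an N-terminal Strep-type tag, which the catalogue also does not mention. These features resemble a different commercial backbone more than the name pCDEF3 implies, so the backbone designation should be treated with some caution.

The stated purpose is expression of muSOX in mammalian cells. The associated study examined how Xrn1 activity affects RNA polymerase II occupancy at mammalian and viral promoters during herpesvirus infection.
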