Features (pLannotate 1.2.2; 23 found; start..end, strand, type, name):
     59..647     -  rep_origin     ori: high-copy-number ColE1/pMB1/pBR322/pUC origin of replication
    818..1678    -  CDS            AmpR: β-lactamase; bla; confers resistance to ampicillin, carbenicillin, and related antibiotics
   1679..1783    -  promoter       AmpR promoter: bla
   1842..1894    -  misc_feature   bom (fragment): basis of mobility region from pBR322
   2049..2428    +  enhancer       CMV enhancer: human cytomegalovirus immediate early enhancer
   2429..2632    +  promoter       CMV promoter: human cytomegalovirus (CMV) immediate early promoter
   2634..2653    +  promoter       PLtetO-1 promoter (fragment): modified phage lambda PL promoter with tet operator sites (Lutz and Bujard, 1997)
   2655..2674    +  promoter       PLtetO-1 promoter (fragment): modified phage lambda PL promoter with tet operator sites (Lutz and Bujard, 1997)
   2682..2715    +  promoter       TRE3GV promoter (fragment): 3rd-generation Tet-responsive promoter that can be activated by binding of Tet-On® 3G, optimized for retroviral and lentiviral vectors
   2804..2827    +  CDS            Twin-Strep-tag (fragment): two Strep-Tag®II moieties connected by a linker for enhanced binding to Strep-Tactin®, an engineered form of streptavidin (Schmidt et al., 2013)
   4399..4623    +  polyA_signal   bGH poly(A) signal: bovine growth hormone polyadenylation signal
   4627..4648    +  promoter       SV40 promoter (fragment): SV40 enhancer and early promoter
   4669..5097    +  rep_origin     f1 ori (sequence partly withheld): f1 bacteriophage origin of replication; arrow indicates direction of (+) strand synthesis
   5111..5440    +  promoter       SV40 promoter: SV40 enhancer and early promoter
   5488..5535    +  promoter       EM7 promoter: synthetic bacterial promoter&nbsp
   5554..5928    +  CDS            BleoR: antibiotic-binding protein; Sh ble from Streptoalloteichus hindustanus; confers resistance to bleomycin, phleomycin, and Zeocin™
   5938..6063    +  CDS            ble (fragment): BLE_KLEPN - Experimental evidence at protein level: Swiss-Prot protein existence level 1. Binding protein with a strong affinity to the bleomycin family of antibiotics. Binds to CL990; an antimitotic-antibiotic compound. From Klebsiella pneumoniae.
   6058..6179    +  polyA_signal   SV40 poly(A) signal: SV40 polyadenylation signal
   6252..6268    -  protein_bind   lac operator: The lac repressor binds to the lac operator to inhibit transcription in E. coli. This inhibition can be relieved by adding lactose or isopropyl-β-D-thiogalactopyranoside (IPTG). lac repressor encoded by lacI
   6276..6306    -  promoter       lac promoter: promoter for the E. coli lac operon
   6321..6342    -  protein_bind   CAP binding site: CAP binding activates transcription in the presence of cAMP. E. coli catabolite activator protein
   6355..6447    -  CDS            lacI (fragment): lac repressor; lacI; The lac repressor binds to the lac operator to inhibit transcription in E. coli. This inhibition can be relieved by adding lactose or isopropyl-β-D-thiogalactopyranoside (IPTG).
   6449..6571    -  rep_origin     RSF ori (fragment): Plasmids containing the RSF 1030 origin of replication can be propagated in E. coli cells that contain additional plasmids with compatible origins.
>Addgene plasmid #131695 | pCDEF3-muSOX | addgene full sequence | sequence record 257268 | Addgene NGS Result
TGTGAGCAAAAGGCCAGCAAAAGGCCAGGAACCGTAAAAAGGCCGCGTTGCTGGCGTTTTTCCATAGGCT
CCGCCCCCCTGACGAGCATCACAAAAATCGACGCTCAAGTCAGAGGTGGCGAAACCCGACAGGACTATAA
AGATACCAGGCGTTTCCCCCTGGAAGCTCCCTCGTGCGCTCTCCTGTTCCGACCCTGCCGCTTACCGGAT
ACCTGTCCGCCTTTCTCCCTTCGGGAAGCGTGGCGCTTTCTCATAGCTCACGCTGTAGGTATCTCAGTTC
GGTGTAGGTCGTTCGCTCCAAGCTGGGCTGTGTGCACGAACCCCCCGTTCAGCCCGACCGCTGCGCCTTA
TCCGGTAACTATCGTCTTGAGTCCAACCCGGTAAGACACGACTTATCGCCACTGGCAGCAGCCACTGGTA
ACAGGATTAGCAGAGCGAGGTATGTAGGCGGTGCTACAGAGTTCTTGAAGTGGTGGCCTAACTACGGCTA
CACTAGAAGAACAGTATTTGGTATCTGCGCTCTGCTGAAGCCAGTTACCTTCGGAAAAAGAGTTGGTAGC
TCTTGATCCGGCAAACAAACCACCGCTGGTAGCGGTGGTTTTTTTGTTTGCAAGCAGCAGATTACGCGCA
GAAAAAAAGGATCTCAAGAAGATCCTTTGATCTTTTCTACGGGGTCTGACGCTCAGTGGAACGAAAACTC
ACGTTAAGGGATTTTGGTCATGAGATTATCAAAAAGGATCTTCACCTAGATCCTTTTAAATTAAAAATGA
AGTTTTAAATCAATCTAAAGTATATATGAGTAAACTTGGTCTGACAGTTACCAATGCTTAATCAGTGAGG
CACCTATCTCAGCGATCTGTCTATTTCGTTCATCCATAGTTGCCTGACTCCCCGTCGTGTAGATAACTAC
GATACGGGAGGGCTTACCATCTGGCCCCAGTGCTGCAATGATACCGCGAGACCCACGCTCACCGGCTCCA
GATTTATCAGCAATAAACCAGCCAGCCGGAAGGGCCGAGCGCAGAAGTGGTCCTGCAACTTTATCCGCCT
CCATCCAGTCTATTAATTGTTGCCGGGAAGCTAGAGTAAGTAGTTCGCCAGTTAATAGTTTGCGCAACGT
TGTTGCCATTGCTACAGGCATCGTGGTGTCACGCTCGTCGTTTGGTATGGCTTCATTCAGCTCCGGTTCC
CAACGATCAAGGCGAGTTACATGATCCCCCATGTTGTGCAAAAAAGCGGTTAGCTCCTTCGGTCCTCCGA
TCGTTGTCAGAAGTAAGTTGGCCGCAGTGTTATCACTCATGGTTATGGCAGCACTGCATAATTCTCTTAC
TGTCATGCCATCCGTAAGATGCTTTTCTGTGACTGGTGAGTACTCAACCAAGTCATTCTGAGAATAGTGT
ATGCGGCGACCGAGTTGCTCTTGCCCGGCGTCAATACGGGATAATACCGCGCCACATAGCAGAACTTTAA
AAGTGCTCATCATTGGAAAACGTTCTTCGGGGCGAAAACTCTCAAGGATCTTACCGCTGTTGAGATCCAG
TTCGATGTAACCCACTCGTGCACCCAACTGATCTTCAGCATCTTTTACTTTCACCAGCGTTTCTGGGTGA
GCAAAAACAGGAAGGCAAAATGCCGCAAAAAAGGGAATAAGGGCGACACGGAAATGTTGAATACTCATAC
TCTTCCTTTTTCAATATTATTGAAGCATTTATCAGGGTTATTGTCTCATGAGCGGATACATATTTGAATG
TATTTAGAAAAATAAACAAATAGGGGTTCCGCGCACATTTCCCCGAAAAGTGCCACCTGACGTCGACGGA
TCGGGAGATCTCCCGATCCCCTATGGTGCACTCTCAGTACAATCTGCTCTGATGCCGCATAGTTAAGCCA
GTATCTGCTCCCTGCTTGTGTGTTGGAGGTCGCTGAGTAGTGCGCGAGCAAAATTTAAGCTACAACAAGG
CAAGGCTTGACCGACAATTGCATGAAGAATCTGCTTAGGGTTAGGCGTTTTGCGCTGCTTCGCGATGTAC
GGGCCAGATATACGCGTTGACATTGATTATTGACTAGTTATTAATAGTAATCAATTACGGGGTCATTAGT
TCATAGCCCATATATGGAGTTCCGCGTTACATAACTTACGGTAAATGGCCCGCCTGGCTGACCGCCCAAC
GACCCCCGCCCATTGACGTCAATAATGACGTATGTTCCCATAGTAACGCCAATAGGGACTTTCCATTGAC
GTCAATGGGTGGAGTATTTACGGTAAACTGCCCACTTGGCAGTACATCAAGTGTATCATATGCCAAGTAC
GCCCCCTATTGACGTCAATGACGGTAAATGGCCCGCCTGGCATTATGCCCAGTACATGACCTTATGGGAC
TTTCCTACTTGGCAGTACATCTACGTATTAGTCATCGCTATTACCATGGTGATGCGGTTTTGGCAGTACA
TCAATGGGCGTGGATAGCGGTTTGACTCACGGGGATTTCCAAGTCTCCACCCCATTGACGTCAATGGGAG
TTTGTTTTGGCACCAAAATCAACGGGACTTTCCAAAATGTCGTAACAACTCCGCCCCATTGACGCAAATG
GGCGGTAGGCGTGTACGGTGGGAGGTCTATATAAGCAGAGCTCTCCCTATCAGTGATAGAGATCTCCCTA
TCAGTGATAGAGATCGTCGACGAGCTCGTTTAGTGAACCGTCAGATCGCCTGGAGACGCCATCCACGCTG
TTTTGACCTCCATAGAAGACACCGGGACCGATCCAGCCTCCGGACTCTAGCGTTTAAACTTAAGCTTACC
AATGTGGAGCCACCCCCAGTTCGAGAAGGGCGGCGGCAGCGGCGGCGGCAGCGGCGGCGGCAGCTGGAGC
CACCCCCAGTTCGAGAAGGGGGCGGCCGCAATGGAAGGGTCGATTATTCTGGATTTTTTTGAAAAGGATG
ATTTGTTGGAAGTTCTGGGAAACATGGCCCGGGAAAATCAACTAGAATCACTGGCAACTCTTAATTTTTC
TGCATTTATAAGATCACCCCAAGTTCAAGAGCTCCTGGCAACATCAAAGACTTCTGTACGTATTTCTGAT
ATGAGGTTGACGTACTATTACTTTCTGTTTCTCAGACTTAATGAATATATTGGGAATACTGCCATAATGG
GCGTTTTTAAGGACATGATGCACCTGACAGACAACAGTGAGGTGTCTGCCGTGTATGCTGCGTGTCGGGA
CGTGACCCCAGATATAAAGTATGCAGTGTGCCAGAGAATAGAAGCCCTGACTAGGGGACAGCAGGATAAT
GAACTATGGGACATTCTGCGTGACGGCATGATCTCATCATCTAAATTTCAGTGGGCTGTAAAACAACATA
GCATCAACAAGAAACTGTTTAATCCACAGCCTATAAAGGTTAATCACTATTTTGCTGGTCCTCTAGCCTT
TGGGATAAGATGTGAACAAACTGTTAAAAAAATTTTGAGTGAGCTTATTCATCCAAACTTGCCAAGATTT
CATGATTGTGGATTTTTGCCCAGTGCAATTGATGGAATTTTTGGAGTTTCCCTGGACACTGCTTTCAATG
TGTTTACAGATAGCAGCGGACTTGTGCACTTTGAACCAGATAGTATTGTGTATGAAATAAAGTCCAGATA
TAAGTACCAGTTTTCAAAATCTGAATTTGATGGTCTGGCCAAGAAATATTTGGATCTCTACAAAAACCCC
TGTGAGGCAACTTTTATCAAGTTCATAAACTGTATTTCAAGACCCGCTGTTGAATATGTTCCACATGGAA
AACTTCCCTCAGAAAGTGACTATCTAATCACCCACTCCATGAACTGGAAAACCAGCAACAAGAGAAAGCG
CAAAATCACTGATAGTCATATCTGTCTTAAAAAATGTCTACTTCACAACATGTATCAACAATCAACAGTT
TATATCTTGTCAGACCCCTCTGAGACTTCTGGAAAAATCACCATTAAGGCATCTTTTCCCATAGATGTAT
TTGTGAATCCTGCACACAACTACTTTTACCAGGTGGCGCTCCAAAATATGGTTGTTCAAGATTACATTGA
ATTTGGTCAGGGTGTATATAAAAGACTAGGCCATCAGAAGAATTTCATAGCATCTGGATTTTTCAGAAAG
AGACACTTTTCTGATCCTGCTGTTTGCTCCATTGGTAATTGTGGAAAGTTGGATACTACAGACGAGATAC
CAGTGGCGCTCATCATCACTCCTGTTAGGATTCCATCTACTGTGCTGCACGAGTACCTCAAGAAAGCAAT
TGATTTTTGGAATCAGTGTGCTGAGGCAAACTTTGACCATATCCCATGGGGGCAGCTTTCGGATGTTGCA
AGAAAACCCATAACCCCCTAATCTAGAGGGCCCGTTTAAACCCGCTGATCAGCCTCGACTGTGCCTTCTA
GTTGCCAGCCATCTGTTGTTTGCCCCTCCCCCGTGCCTTCCTTGACCCTGGAAGGTGCCACTCCCACTGT
CCTTTCCTAATAAAATGAGGAAATTGCATCGCATTGTCTGAGTAGGTGTCATTCTATTCTGGGGGGTGGG
GTGGGGCAGGACAGCAAGGGGGAGGATTGGGAAGACAATAGCAGGCATGCTGGGGATGCGGTGGGCTCTA
TGGCTTCTGAGGCGGAAAGAACCAGCTGGGGCTCTAGGGGGTATCCCC
[124 nt withheld, positions 4669-4792]
C
[91 nt withheld, positions 4794-4884]
A
[49 nt withheld, positions 4886-4934]
CCTTTGACGTTGGAGTCCACGTTCTTT
[37 nt withheld, positions 4962-4998]
ACCCTATCTCGGTCTATTCTTTTGATTTATAAGGGATTTTGCCGATTTCGGCCTATTGGTTAAAAAATGA
GCTGATTTAACAAAAATTTAACGCGAATTAATTCTGTGGAATGTGTGTCAGTTAGGGTGTGGAAAGTCCC
CAGGCTCCCCAGCAGGCAGAAGTATGCAAAGCATGCATCTCAATTAGTCAGCAACCAGGTGTGGAAAGTC
CCCAGGCTCCCCAGCAGGCAGAAGTATGCAAAGCATGCATCTCAATTAGTCAGCAACCATAGTCCCGCCC
CTAACTCCGCCCATCCCGCCCCTAACTCCGCCCAGTTCCGCCCATTCTCCGCCCCATGGCTGACTAATTT
TTTTTATTTATGCAGAGGCCGAGGCCGCCTCTGCCTCTGAGCTATTCCAGAAGTAGTGAGGAGGCTTTTT
TGGAGGCCTAGGCTTTTGCAAAAAGCTCCCGGGAGCTTGTATATCCATTTTCGGATCTGATCAGCACGTG
TTGACAATTAATCATCGGCATAGTATATCGGCATAGTATAATACGACAAGGTGAGGAACTAAACCATGGC
CAAGTTGACCAGTGCCGTTCCGGTGCTCACCGCGCGCGACGTCGCCGGAGCGGTCGAGTTCTGGACCGAC
CGGCTCGGGTTCTCCCGGGACTTCGTGGAGGACGACTTCGCCGGTGTGGTCCGGGACGACGTGACCCTGT
TCATCAGCGCGGTCCAGGACCAGGTGGTGCCGGACAACACCCTGGCCTGGGTGTGGGTGCGCGGCCTGGA
CGAGCTGTACGCCGAGTGGTCGGAGGTCGTGTCCACGAACTTCCGGGACGCCTCCGGGCCGGCCATGACC
GAGATCGGCGAGCAGCCGTGGGGGCGGGAGTTCGCCCTGCGCGACCCGGCCGGCAACTGCGTGCACTTCG
TGGCCGAGGAGCAGGACTGACACGTGCTACGAGATTTCGATTCCACCGCCGCCTTCTATGAAAGGTTGGG
CTTCGGAATCGTTTTCCGGGACGCCGGCTGGATGATCCTCCAGCGCGGGGATCTCATGCTGGAGTTCTTC
GCCCACCCCAACTTGTTTATTGCAGCTTATAATGGTTACAAATAAAGCAATAGCATCACAAATTTCACAA
ATAAAGCATTTTTTTCACTGCATTCTAGTTGTGGTTTGTCCAAACTCATCAATGTATCTTATCATGTCTG
TATACCGTCGACCTCTAGCTAGAGCTTGGCGTAATCATGGTCATAGCTGTTTCCTGTGTGAAATTGTTAT
CCGCTCACAATTCCACACAACATACGAGCCGGAAGCATAAAGTGTAAAGCCTGGGGTGCCTAATGAGTGA
GCTAACTCACATTAATTGCGTTGCGCTCACTGCCCGCTTTCCAGTCGGGAAACCTGTCGTGCCAGCTGCA
TTAATGAATCGGCCAACGCGCGGGGAGAGGCGGTTTGCGTATTGGGCGCTCTTCCGCTTCCTCGCTCACT
GACTCGCTGCGCTCGGTCGTTCGGCTGCGGCGAGCGGTATCAGCTCACTCAAAGGCGGTAATACGGTTAT
CCACAGAATCAGGGGATAACGCAGGAAAGAACA
